>Addgene plasmid #113120 | Pdgfra-T2A-H2B-eGFP donor | addgene full sequence | sequence record 217828 | Addgene NGS Result
GGTGGGGATTTTGGGCAGGCTGGTGATTTTAGGGATAGTAACACTAACACCTAACACTTTTGTTTTAAAA
ATGTTTAGTACACAGTAGCAGTGAGTACACCTCCCAATTAGTGGGTACAGGGGTTGACATTTGCCCCATT
CTCTTTATCCAGATTGGTGTCACATAAATCATCATGACTACAGACACACACACACACACACACACACACA
CACACACACACCTTATTTCTCACCCAGTGACTGAAAGCTAAGTAGAAAACACCAAGATAATTCATTCCTA
GTATTCTGCGACACTCTTTCCTAAGAATACGATCATTCATGCTGTGTCTATCATGACCACACGGAAGAGA
GTGAACTGTTAAAGAAAATTAGAGTTGGAGGTATAGAATTCATGTTGGCCATATCTGAGGCCATAGGTTC
ACATCCCTGTACTGAAAGAAAAAAGAGAAGAAGAAAAGGAAGCCAACAACCGGTCTCAGATTCATTTCAT
ACCTGGGCTTTATTCAAATTCAGTTGAATAATAACTGCTAATTTATTGAGCTCTTTATATGTTTATAGTT
ATCAGATTATTATCGTATTTAATCATCTCAGAGATCTTTATTTTTATTTTTATTATGTATATTTTACTTT
TGAGATTATATTTATGTGTGTGTGTACAGATCTGTACACCTAAGTATGTGACTGCAACCGGCTTAGACTG
TATGATACTCGTATGTGTACGTTTTCGGGGCTGACCATTTGGTATTGGATAGCCAATTTGGTGTATTCGT
CCCTGGGGAAGGCCCTTTTTCTGGTTCTCAACCTTCCTTCGTTATCTGTCGCTCTTGGTCTAGAAAAGAG
GCTGCCTGAGCTCCTTGCTTACCCATTACCGTGCCTATTGGTGCCGTTCTGGTGCAGGTCTTGCGGGCAA
GGCTTCTATGCCTTGTGTAAATGGTAAACTGAAGACTTTTCTCTTCTGGGCCTTTAGACCCAGAGGGGCG
GGGTGAACAAGAGGCAGGGGCCTGGCAGGAAGTGAAGGAAGTGTGGGATCCCATCCTTCTGCTTCCTAAG
GTTTTTTTTTTCCCTTCTCTCTCAGTACCTTTTGATTGGCTGTTGCTTGTTCTCTCCCCTGATAGGCTGA
GGAGGGAAAGTAGAAACTCTTACTCTTGTTAGCCACGCCCACAAAAGACCCCTGGCAGGAAAGGCAGCAA
ACTGACCTGCGCAGTTGGCCCTGTTTTGGTTTTGTGTTGGCTCTGTGCAGCAATGGCCAGTGAGTGGCTG
GCTGGCTCAGCCGCTCACTGGCCATGCTCGGCCACTCATGCTTCAACAGGAAAGGACCTTGTGCATGAGG
AAAGAGTCCCGCTGCTTCAGGCAGCCACCCTGGAAATGCAGCCCCGTAGGCAGTCTGTCCATGACCTTAG
CCTTTGCTTTTCAATCCCATCAGCTCACAGACTTCGGAAGAGAGTGCCATCGAGACAGGTTCCAGTAGTT
CCACCTTCATCAAGAGAGAGGACGAGACCATCGAGGACATCGACATGATGGATGACATTGGTATAGATTC
CTCGGACCTGGTGGAGGACAGCTTCCTGGATATCGAATTCGAGGGCAGAGGAAGTCTTCTAACATGCGGT
GACGTGGAGGAGAATCCCGGCCCTACCGGTATGCCAGAGCCAGCGAAGTCTGCTCCCGCCCCGAAAAAGG
GCTCCAAGAAGGCGGTGACTAAGGCGCAGAAGAAAGGCGGCAAGAAGCGCAAGCGCAGCCGCAAGGAGAG
CTATTCCATCTATGTGTACAAGGTTCTGAAGCAGGTCCACCCTGACACCGGCATTTCGTCCAAGGCCATG
GGCATCATGAATTCGTTTGTGAACGACATTTTCGAGCGCATCGCAGGTGAGGCTTCCCGCCTGGCGCATT
ACAACAAGCGCTCGACCATCACCTCCAGGGAGATCCAGACGGCCGTGCGCCTGCTGCTGCCTGGGGAGTT
GGCCAAGCACGCCGTGTCCGAGGGTACTAAGGCCATCACCAAGTACACCAGCGCTAAGGATCCACCGGTC
GCCACCATGGTGAGCAAGGGCGAGGAGCTGTTCACCGGGGTGGTGCCCATCCTGGTCGAGCTGGACGGCG
ACGTAAACGGCCACAAGTTCAGCGTGTCCGGCGAGGGCGAGGGCGATGCCACCTACGGCAAGCTGACCCT
GAAGTTCATCTGCACCACCGGCAAGCTGCCCGTGCCCTGGCCCACCCTCGTGACCACCCTGACCTACGGC
GTGCAGTGCTTCAGCCGCTACCCCGACCACATGAAGCAGCACGACTTCTTCAAGTCCGCCATGCCCGAAG
GCTACGTCCAGGAGCGCACCATCTTCTTCAAGGACGACGGCAACTACAAGACCCGCGCCGAGGTGAAGTT
CGAGGGCGACACCCTGGTGAACCGCATCGAGCTGAAGGGCATCGACTTCAAGGAGGACGGCAACATCCTG
GGGCACAAGCTGGAGTACAACTACAACAGCCACAACGTCTATATCATGGCCGACAAGCAGAAGAACGGCA
TCAAGGTGAACTTCAAGATCCGCCACAACATCGAGGACGGCAGCGTGCAGCTCGCCGACCACTACCAGCA
GAACACCCCCATCGGCGACGGCCCCGTGCTGCTGCCCGACAACCACTACCTGAGCACCCAGTCCGCCCTG
AGCAAAGACCCCAACGAGAAGCGCGATCACATGGTCCTGCTGGAGTTCGTGACCGCCGCCGGGATCACTC
TCGGCATGGACGAGCTGTACAAGTAAGGATCCACTAGTTCTAGAGCGGCCGCTAACTGACACGCTCCGGG
TATCATCTTCTCCGGGAGCCTCCTCGGGATAACCTTAAGAAAACCACTTCATTGCAATGCAAAAGTTGAG
AAGAGGACTTGGGTGATGTGGAGAGAGAAAGTTCCCGAGGCCGAGGGCCTTGGTAAGCCTGTGTGGATGA
CTGGGATACTTGGATTGAACTTTATCCGTGTTGCCTCTTGCAACGCGTCAGTAGCATCTCAGCGGCGTGT
GCGGTTTGGAAATGGATGGACAAGAGAGTGACTGGCCACAGAAGACGGGCTTTGTGTTTCCAGGGCATGG
GTGAGAGTCCCACACGCGCCAACTTGTACTGCAGACAACTCCAGCATTGTAATTATGTAAATAACTCTTA
ACCGAGGATGGGTTTAGATCTGTGTTAACTCTCCTCTCCGGACCTCTGAAGAGACCACTCAGTCCACCCG
TGTGCTTCCTTCCTTCTTGGAATCCGGTACCAGCTGCTGTTGAATTTTCTCATGAAGTACATGCAAAACC
ACTTTGAACTTTGGAAGGTACTGGAACCGTCGTGTTTTACTGTCTTGTAAGTGTTAAAGAGGCAAAAAGA
TAAAAACTAACCAACCGTGAGTAGTAGGTTTGGGTCTTTTAGGGCACCCAAGAATTCCTCTGTATCTTGT
AATCTGTACTTATAACACTACTACTGTTTAACAAGAATGCTAAATATGTAATCCGTAACATGATTTCTTT
ACAGAGAAAGCACAATTAAAACAAAACCCTTACTAAGAAGGTGACAAGTTTGGCAGTTTTTGACATTTAT
ATTAAGTAACACGTTTCTCAATAAAGTATAATAGGTTTAGCGGATTAAAGTTAGCAAACACTAGAGAGCA
GAGTGTAAGTAGTTATCCAGAAAGTCAAACCTTTTTGTTTTGTTCTAAGCAGTCTCCCTAATCCAAGGCA
CTAGGAACAGTTAATGACCTCTGAAGTACTGGGATAAGCAAAGCAGAAACCCGGTGGGTGTCCTAAGTGT
TCTCAGTAGAAAGGCGTGCGGCCGCCACCGCGGTGGAGCTCCAATTCGCCCTATAGTGAGTCGTATTACG
CGCGCTCACTGGCCGTCGTTTTACAACGTCGTGACTGGGAAAACCCTGGCGTTACCCAACTTAATCGCCT
TGCAGCACATCCCCCTTTCGCCAGCTGGCGTAATAGCGAAGAGGCCCGCACCGATCGCCCTTCCCAACAG
TTGCGCAGCCTGAATGGCGAATGGAAATTGTAAGCGTTAATATTTTGTTAAAATTCGCGTTAAATTTTTG
TTAAATCAGCTCATTTTTTAACCAATAGGCCGAAATCGGCAAAATCCCTTATAAATCAAAAGAATAGACC
GAGATAGGGT
[37 nt withheld, positions 4141-4177]
AAAGAACGTGGACTCCAACGTCAAAGG
[49 nt withheld, positions 4205-4253]
T
[91 nt withheld, positions 4255-4345]
G
[124 nt withheld, positions 4347-4470]
CAGGTGGCACTTTTCGGGGAAATGTGCGCGGAACCCCTATTTGTTTATTTTTCTAAATACATTCAAATAT
GTATCCGCTCATGAGACAATAACCCTGATAAATGCTTCAATAATATTGAAAAAGGAAGAGTATGAGTATT
CAACATTTCCGTGTCGCCCTTATTCCCTTTTTTGCGGCATTTTGCCTTCCTGTTTTTGCTCACCCAGAAA
CGCTGGTGAAAGTAAAAGATGCTGAAGATCAGTTGGGTGCACGAGTGGGTTACATCGAACTGGATCTCAA
CAGCGGTAAGATCCTTGAGAGTTTTCGCCCCGAAGAACGTTTTCCAATGATGAGCACTTTTAAAGTTCTG
CTATGTGGCGCGGTATTATCCCGTATTGACGCCGGGCAAGAGCAACTCGGTCGCCGCATACACTATTCTC
AGAATGACTTGGTTGAGTACTCACCAGTCACAGAAAAGCATCTTACGGATGGCATGACAGTAAGAGAATT
ATGCAGTGCTGCCATAACCATGAGTGATAACACTGCGGCCAACTTACTTCTGACAACGATCGGAGGACCG
AAGGAGCTAACCGCTTTTTTGCACAACATGGGGGATCATGTAACTCGCCTTGATCGTTGGGAACCGGAGC
TGAATGAAGCCATACCAAACGACGAGCGTGACACCACGATGCCTGTAGCAATGGCAACAACGTTGCGCAA
ACTATTAACTGGCGAACTACTTACTCTAGCTTCCCGGCAACAATTAATAGACTGGATGGAGGCGGATAAA
GTTGCAGGACCACTTCTGCGCTCGGCCCTTCCGGCTGGCTGGTTTATTGCTGATAAATCTGGAGCCGGTG
AGCGTGGGTCTCGCGGTATCATTGCAGCACTGGGGCCAGATGGTAAGCCCTCCCGTATCGTAGTTATCTA
CACGACGGGGAGTCAGGCAACTATGGATGAACGAAATAGACAGATCGCTGAGATAGGTGCCTCACTGATT
AAGCATTGGTAACTGTCAGACCAAGTTTACTCATATATACTTTAGATTGATTTAAAACTTCATTTTTAAT
TTAAAAGGATCTAGGTGAAGATCCTTTTTGATAATCTCATGACCAAAATCCCTTAACGTGAGTTTTCGTT
CCACTGAGCGTCAGACCCCGTAGAAAAGATCAAAGGATCTTCTTGAGATCCTTTTTTTCTGCGCGTAATC
TGCTGCTTGCAAACAAAAAAACCACCGCTACCAGCGGTGGTTTGTTTGCCGGATCAAGAGCTACCAACTC
TTTTTCCGAAGGTAACTGGCTTCAGCAGAGCGCAGATACCAAATACTGTTCTTCTAGTGTAGCCGTAGTT
AGGCCACCACTTCAAGAACTCTGTAGCACCGCCTACATACCTCGCTCTGCTAATCCTGTTACCAGTGGCT
GCTGCCAGTGGCGATAAGTCGTGTCTTACCGGGTTGGACTCAAGACGATAGTTACCGGATAAGGCGCAGC
GGTCGGGCTGAACGGGGGGTTCGTGCACACAGCCCAGCTTGGAGCGAACGACCTACACCGAACTGAGATA
CCTACAGCGTGAGCTATGAGAAAGCGCCACGCTTCCCGAAGGGAGAAAGGCGGACAGGTATCCGGTAAGC
GGCAGGGTCGGAACAGGAGAGCGCACGAGGGAGCTTCCAGGGGGAAACGCCTGGTATCTTTATAGTCCTG
TCGGGTTTCGCCACCTCTGACTTGAGCGTCGATTTTTGTGATGCTCGTCAGGGGGGCGGAGCCTATGGAA
AAACGCCAGCAACGCGGCCTTTTTACGGTTCCTGGCCTTTTGCTGGCCTTTTGCTCACATGTTCTTTCCT
GCGTTATCCCCTGATTCTGTGGATAACCGTATTACCGCCTTTGAGTGAGCTGATACCGCTCGCCGCAGCC
GAACGACCGAGCGCAGCGAGTCAGTGAGCGAGGAAGCGGAAGAGCGCCCAATACGCAAACCGCCTCTCCC
CGCGCGTTGGCCGATTCATTAATGCAGCTGGCACGACAGGTTTCCCGACTGGAAAGCGGGCAGTGAGCGC
AACGCAATTAATGTGAGTTAGCTCACTCATTAGGCACCCCAGGCTTTACACTTTATGCTTCCGGCTCGTA
TGTTGTGTGGAATTGTGAGCGGATAACAATTTCACACAGGAAACAGCTATGACCATGATTACGCCAAGCG
CGCAATTAACCCTCACTAAAGGGAACAAAAGCTGGGTACCGGGCCCCCCCTCGAGGTCGACGGTATCGAT
AAGCTTGATATCCTCTGAGCTCTTAAACAGCCATGGAGCAAGGAAAACCTTGAGAGAGGCGGGGTTGGGA
TATGAGGTGCTCCATCAACAGCCTTTAGCCTTGCATGCGGTGCAGAACTAGCTGGGGAGGACTTTCAAAC
TGCTGATTCACAGGCCTCTCACCCTGTCAGTCTGTCTGTCCCTCCTTCCTCTGGTGGGCTGCCTTCTACT
TCTGTTTTGTGTGACGCATAGGGAAGCCACCTCACAAAGGGGAAGGAGTCGGGGGTTCTACCCACCTGCA
GATGATCGTGAATTTCAAAGACTCAGATGGACAAGGCACATGGTGACCCAAGGCAGAATATGGAAAAGCC
AGCAAGAATCTAGAGAAGGGAGGAGA
Features (pLannotate 1.2.2; 17 found; start..end, strand, type, name):
   1422..1568    +  CDS            Pdgfra (fragment): PGFRA_RAT - Experimental evidence at protein level: Swiss-Prot protein existence level 1. Tyrosine-protein kinase that acts as a cell-surface receptor for PDGFA, PDGFB and PDGFC and plays an essential role in the regulation of embryonic development, cell proliferation, survival and chemotaxis. Depending on the context, promotes or inhibits cell proliferation and cell migration. Plays an important role in the differentiation of bone marrow-derived mesenchymal stem cells. Required for normal skeleton development and cephalic closure during embryonic development. Required for normal development o
   1641..2018    +  CDS            H2B: human histone H2B; HIST1H2BJ
   2037..2756    +  CDS            EGFP: the original enhanced GFP (Yang et al., 1996) mammalian codon-optimized
   2757..2782    -  misc_feature   MCS (fragment): pBluescript multiple cloning site
   3798..3821    -  misc_feature   MCS (fragment): pBluescript multiple cloning site
   3830..3848    -  promoter       T7 promoter: promoter for bacteriophage T7 RNA polymerase
   3856..4011    +  CDS            lacZα (fragment): LacZα fragment of β-galactosidase; lacZ fragment
   4042..4470    -  rep_origin     f1 ori (sequence partly withheld): f1 bacteriophage origin of replication; arrow indicates direction of (+) strand synthesis
   4497..4601    +  promoter       AmpR promoter: bla
   4602..5462    +  CDS            AmpR: β-lactamase; bla; confers resistance to ampicillin, carbenicillin, and related antibiotics
   5633..6221    +  rep_origin     ori: high-copy-number ColE1/pMB1/pBR322/pUC origin of replication
   6404..6496    +  CDS            lacI (fragment): lac repressor; lacI; The lac repressor binds to the lac operator to inhibit transcription in E. coli. This inhibition can be relieved by adding lactose or isopropyl-β-D-thiogalactopyranoside (IPTG).
   6509..6530    +  protein_bind   CAP binding site: CAP binding activates transcription in the presence of cAMP. E. coli catabolite activator protein
   6545..6575    +  promoter       lac promoter: promoter for the E. coli lac operon
   6583..6599    +  protein_bind   lac operator: The lac repressor binds to the lac operator to inhibit transcription in E. coli. This inhibition can be relieved by adding lactose or isopropyl-β-D-thiogalactopyranoside (IPTG). lac repressor encoded by lacI
   6644..6662    +  promoter       T3 promoter: promoter for bacteriophage T3 RNA polymerase
   6675..6722    -  misc_feature   MCS (fragment): pBluescript multiple cloning site
