[The description below was written by a language model from this plasmid's Addgene catalogue record and pLannotate feature annotations shown in this document.]
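Description:
Pdgfra-T2A-H2B-eGFP donor is a homology-directed repair template built in a pBluescript backbone by Gibson assembly, designed to knock a T2A-H2B-eGFP reporter into the C-terminal end of the mouse Pdgfra coding sequence. It is not an expression vector. The annotated features include no mammalian promoter or polyadenylation signal for the payload, consistent with a design in which reporter expression depends on in-frame integration at the endogenous locus. The plasmid is propagated in E. coli as a high-copy construct through its ColE1/pUC-type origin and selected with ampicillin via the β-lactamase gene. The usual pBluescript remnants are also present: an f1 origin, lac promoter/operator and lacZα fragments, T3 and T7 promoters, and pieces of the multiple cloning site flanking the insert.

The insert, in the roughly 7.1 kb sequenced plasmid, consists of mouse genomic homology arms surrounding the reporter cassette. The feature table detects a short fragment of Pdgfra coding sequence (matched by similarity to the rat protein) just upstream of human histone H2B and EGFP. The T2A element named in the record is not separately annotated but would lie in the gap between the Pdgfra fragment and H2B. The homology arms themselves are largely unannotated, and the record does not state their lengths. After correct targeting, the Pdgfra transcript would encode the receptor followed by the self-cleaving T2A peptide, releasing a separate H2B-eGFP fusion that binds chromatin and gives a nuclear fluorescent signal in Pdgfra-expressing cells while leaving the receptor nearly unmodified. The associated work concerns efficient generation of large targeted insertions by microinjection into two-cell-stage mouse embryos, so this donor is intended for making Pdgfra reporter mice.
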