Addgene plasmid #113120: Pdgfra-T2A-H2B-eGFP donor
Purpose: Donor plasmid for knock-in T2A-H2B-eGFP to the c-terminal of mouse Pdgfra coding sequence
Depositing lab: Janet Rossant. Publication: Efficient generation of targeted large insertions by microinjection into two-cell-stage mouse embryos. Gu B, Posfai E, Rossant J. Nat Biotechnol. 2018 Jun 11. pii: nbt.4166. doi: 10.1038/nbt.4166. PubMed 29889212.
Backbone
  Vector backbone: pbluescript
  Vector type: Synthetic Biology
Growth in bacteria
  Bacterial resistance: Ampicillin, 100 μg/mL
  Growth temperature: 37°C
  Growth strain: DH5alpha
  Copy number: High Copy
Gene/Insert
  Gene/Insert name: Pdgfra donor region including homology arms and T2A-H2B-eGFP
  Species: M. musculus (mouse), Synthetic
  Entrez Gene: Pdgfra (a.k.a. CD140a, Pdgfr-2)
  Cloning method: Gibson Cloning
  Sequencing primers: 5′ CACACAGGAAACAGCTATGAC; 3′ CGCAACTGTTGGGAAGGGC
Terms and licenses: Academic/Nonprofit Terms; Industry Terms: Not Available to Industry
How to cite: Pdgfra-T2A-H2B-eGFP donor was a gift from Janet Rossant (Addgene plasmid # 113120 ; http://n2t.net/addgene:113120 ; RRID:Addgene_113120)
