>Addgene plasmid #113120 | Pdgfra-T2A-H2B-eGFP donor | depositor partial sequence | sequence record 213391 | Pdgfra-T2A-H2B-eGFP donor sequence 7087 bps
[52 nt withheld, positions 1-52]
C
[91 nt withheld, positions 54-144]
A
[49 nt withheld, positions 146-194]
CCTTTGACGTTGGAGTCCACGTTCTTT
[37 nt withheld, positions 222-258]
ACCCTATCTCGGTCTATTCTTTTGATTTATAAGGGATTTTGCCGATTTCGGCCTATTGGTTAAAAAATGA
GCTGATTTAACAAAAATTTAACGCGAATTTTAACAAAATATTAACGCTTACAATTTAGGTGGCACTTTTC
GGGGAAATGTGCGCGGAACCCCTATTTGTTTATTTTTCTAAATACATTCAAATATGTATCCGCTCATGAG
ACAATAACCCTGATAAATGCTTCAATAATATTGAAAAAGGAAGAGTATGAGTATTCAACATTTCCGTGTC
GCCCTTATTCCCTTTTTTGCGGCATTTTGCCTTCCTGTTTTTGCTCACCCAGAAACGCTGGTGAAAGTAA
AAGATGCTGAAGATCAGTTGGGTGCACGAGTGGGTTACATCGAACTGGATCTCAACAGCGGTAAGATCCT
TGAGAGTTTTCGCCCCGAAGAACGTTTTCCAATGATGAGCACTTTTAAAGTTCTGCTATGTGGCGCGGTA
TTATCCCGTATTGACGCCGGGCAAGAGCAACTCGGTCGCCGCATACACTATTCTCAGAATGACTTGGTTG
AGTACTCACCAGTCACAGAAAAGCATCTTACGGATGGCATGACAGTAAGAGAATTATGCAGTGCTGCCAT
AACCATGAGTGATAACACTGCGGCCAACTTACTTCTGACAACGATCGGAGGACCGAAGGAGCTAACCGCT
TTTTTGCACAACATGGGGGATCATGTAACTCGCCTTGATCGTTGGGAACCGGAGCTGAATGAAGCCATAC
CAAACGACGAGCGTGACACCACGATGCCTGTAGCAATGGCAACAACGTTGCGCAAACTATTAACTGGCGA
ACTACTTACTCTAGCTTCCCGGCAACAATTAATAGACTGGATGGAGGCGGATAAAGTTGCAGGACCACTT
CTGCGCTCGGCCCTTCCGGCTGGCTGGTTTATTGCTGATAAATCTGGAGCCGGTGAGCGTGGGTCTCGCG
GTATCATTGCAGCACTGGGGCCAGATGGTAAGCCCTCCCGTATCGTAGTTATCTACACGACGGGGAGTCA
GGCAACTATGGATGAACGAAATAGACAGATCGCTGAGATAGGTGCCTCACTGATTAAGCATTGGTAACTG
TCAGACCAAGTTTACTCATATATACTTTAGATTGATTTAAAACTTCATTTTTAATTTAAAAGGATCTAGG
TGAAGATCCTTTTTGATAATCTCATGACCAAAATCCCTTAACGTGAGTTTTCGTTCCACTGAGCGTCAGA
CCCCGTAGAAAAGATCAAAGGATCTTCTTGAGATCCTTTTTTTCTGCGCGTAATCTGCTGCTTGCAAACA
AAAAAACCACCGCTACCAGCGGTGGTTTGTTTGCCGGATCAAGAGCTACCAACTCTTTTTCCGAAGGTAA
CTGGCTTCAGCAGAGCGCAGATACCAAATACTGTCCTTCTAGTGTAGCCGTAGTTAGGCCACCACTTCAA
GAACTCTGTAGCACCGCCTACATACCTCGCTCTGCTAATCCTGTTACCAGTGGCTGCTGCCAGTGGCGAT
AAGTCGTGTCTTACCGGGTTGGACTCAAGACGATAGTTACCGGATAAGGCGCAGCGGTCGGGCTGAACGG
GGGGTTCGTGCACACAGCCCAGCTTGGAGCGAACGACCTACACCGAACTGAGATACCTACAGCGTGAGCT
ATGAGAAAGCGCCACGCTTCCCGAAGGGAGAAAGGCGGACAGGTATCCGGTAAGCGGCAGGGTCGGAACA
GGAGAGCGCACGAGGGAGCTTCCAGGGGGAAACGCCTGGTATCTTTATAGTCCTGTCGGGTTTCGCCACC
TCTGACTTGAGCGTCGATTTTTGTGATGCTCGTCAGGGGGGCGGAGCCTATGGAAAAACGCCAGCAACGC
GGCCTTTTTACGGTTCCTGGCCTTTTGCTGGCCTTTTGCTCACATGTTCTTTCCTGCGTTATCCCCTGAT
TCTGTGGATAACCGTATTACCGCCTTTGAGTGAGCTGATACCGCTCGCCGCAGCCGAACGACCGAGCGCA
GCGAGTCAGTGAGCGAGGAAGCGGAAGAGCGCCCAATACGCAAACCGCCTCTCCCCGCGCGTTGGCCGAT
TCATTAATGCAGCTGGCACGACAGGTTTCCCGACTGGAAAGCGGGCAGTGAGCGCAACGCAATTAATGTG
AGTTAGCTCACTCATTAGGCACCCCAGGCTTTACACTTTATGCTTCCGGCTCGTATGTTGTGTGGAATTG
TGAGCGGATAACAATTTCACACAGGAAACAGCTATGACCATGATTACGCCAAGCGCGCAATTAACCCTCA
CTAAAGGGAACAAAAGCTGGGTACCGGGCCCCCCCTCGAGGTCGACGGTATCGATAAGCTTGATATCCTC
TGAGCTCTTAAACAGCCATGGAGCAAGGAAAACCTTGAGAGAGGCGGGGTTGGGATATGAGGTGCTCCAT
CAACAGCCTTTAGCCTTGCATGCGGTGCAGAACTAGCTGGGGAGGACTTTCAAACTGCTGATTCACAGGC
CTCTCACCCTGTCAGTCTGTCTGTCCCTCCTTCCTCTGGTGGGCTGCCTTCTACTTCTGTTTTGTGTGAC
GCATAGGGAAGCCACCTCACAAAGGGGAAGGAGTCGGGGGTTCTACCCACCTGCAGATGATCGTGAATTT
CAAAGACTCAGATGGACAAGGCACATGGTGACCCAAGGCAGAATATGGAAAAGCCAGCAAGAATCTAGAG
AAGGGAGGAGAGGTGGGGATTTTGGGCAGGCTGGTGATTTTAGGGATAGTAACACTAACACCTAACACTT
TTGTTTTAAAAATGTTTAGTACACAGTAGCAGTGAGTACACCTCCCAATTAGTGGGTACAGGGGTTGACA
TTTGCCCCATTCTCTTTATCCAGATTGGTGTCACATAAATCATCATGACTACAGACACACACACACACAC
ACACACACACACACACACACACCTTATTTCTCACCCAGTGACTGAAAGCTAAGTAGAAAACACCAAGATA
ATTCATTCCTAGTATTCTGCGACACTCTTTCCTAAGAATACGATCATTCATGCTGTGTCTATCATGACCA
CACGGAAGAGAGTGAACTGTTAAAGAAAATTAGAGTTGGAGGTATAGAATTCATGTTGGCCATATCTGAG
GCCATAGGTTCACATCCCTGTACTGAAAGAAAAAAGAGAAGAAGAAAAGGAAGCCAACAACCGGTCTCAG
ATTCATTTCATACCTGGGCTTTATTCAAATTCAGTTGAATAATAACTGCTAATTTATTGAGCTCTTTATA
TGTTTATAGTTATCAGATTATTATCGTATTTAATCATCTCAGAGATCTTTATTTTTATTTTTATTATGTA
TATTTTACTTTTGAGATTATATTTATGTGTGTGTGTACAGATCTGTACACCTAAGTATGTGACTGCAACC
GGCTTAGACTGTATGATACTCGTATGTGTACGTTTTCGGGGCTGACCATTTGGTATTGGATAGCCAATTT
GGTGTATTCGTCCCTGGGGAAGGCCCTTTTTCTGGTTCTCAACCTTCCTTCGTTATCTGTCGCTCTTGGT
CTAGAAAAGAGGCTGCCTGAGCTCCTTGCTTACCCATTACCGTGCCTATTGGTGCCGTTCTGGTGCAGGT
CTTGCGGGCAAGGCTTCTATGCCTTGTGTAAATGGTAAACTGAAGACTTTTCTCTTCTGGGCCTTTAGAC
CCAGAGGGGCGGGGTGAACAAGAGGCAGGGGCCTGGCAGGAAGTGAAGGAAGTGTGGGATCCCATCCTTC
TGCTTCCTAAGGTTTTTTTTTTCCCTTCTCTCTCAGTACCTTTTGATTGGCTGTTGCTTGTTCTCTCCCC
TGATAGGCTGAGGAGGGAAAGTAGAAACTCTTACTCTTGTTAGCCACGCCCACAAAAGACCCCTGGCAGG
AAAGGCAGCAAACTGACCTGCGCAGTTGGCCCTGTTTTGGTTTTGTGTTGGCTCTGTGCAGCAATGGCCA
GTGAGTGGCTGGCTGGCTCAGCCGCTCACTGGCCATGCTCGGCCACTCATGCTTCAACAGGAAAGGACCT
TGTGCATGAGGAAAGAGTCCCGCTGCTTCAGGCAGCCACCCTGGAAATGCAGCCCCGTAGGCAGTCTGTC
CATGACCTTAGCCTTTGCTTTTCAATCCCATCAGCTCACAGACTTCGGAAGAGAGTGCCATCGAGACAGG
TTCCAGTAGTTCCACCTTCATCAAGAGAGAGGACGAGACCATCGAGGACATCGACATGATGGATGACATT
GGTATAGATTCCTCGGACCTGGTGGAGGACAGCTTCCTGGATATCGAATTCGAGGGCAGAGGAAGTCTTC
TAACATGCGGTGACGTGGAGGAGAATCCCGGCCCTACCGGTATGCCAGAGCCAGCGAAGTCTGCTCCCGC
CCCGAAAAAGGGCTCCAAGAAGGCGGTGACTAAGGCGCAGAAGAAAGGCGGCAAGAAGCGCAAGCGCAGC
CGCAAGGAGAGCTATTCCATCTATGTGTACAAGGTTCTGAAGCAGGTCCACCCTGACACCGGCATTTCGT
CCAAGGCCATGGGCATCATGAATTCGTTTGTGAACGACATTTTCGAGCGCATCGCAGGTGAGGCTTCCCG
CCTGGCGCATTACAACAAGCGCTCGACCATCACCTCCAGGGAGATCCAGACGGCCGTGCGCCTGCTGCTG
CCTGGGGAGTTGGCCAAGCACGCCGTGTCCGAGGGTACTAAGGCCATCACCAAGTACACCAGCGCTAAGG
ATCCACCGGTCGCCACCATGGTGAGCAAGGGCGAGGAGCTGTTCACCGGGGTGGTGCCCATCCTGGTCGA
GCTGGACGGCGACGTAAACGGCCACAAGTTCAGCGTGTCCGGCGAGGGCGAGGGCGATGCCACCTACGGC
AAGCTGACCCTGAAGTTCATCTGCACCACCGGCAAGCTGCCCGTGCCCTGGCCCACCCTCGTGACCACCC
TGACCTACGGCGTGCAGTGCTTCAGCCGCTACCCCGACCACATGAAGCAGCACGACTTCTTCAAGTCCGC
CATGCCCGAAGGCTACGTCCAGGAGCGCACCATCTTCTTCAAGGACGACGGCAACTACAAGACCCGCGCC
GAGGTGAAGTTCGAGGGCGACACCCTGGTGAACCGCATCGAGCTGAAGGGCATCGACTTCAAGGAGGACG
GCAACATCCTGGGGCACAAGCTGGAGTACAACTACAACAGCCACAACGTCTATATCATGGCCGACAAGCA
GAAGAACGGCATCAAGGTGAACTTCAAGATCCGCCACAACATCGAGGACGGCAGCGTGCAGCTCGCCGAC
CACTACCAGCAGAACACCCCCATCGGCGACGGCCCCGTGCTGCTGCCCGACAACCACTACCTGAGCACCC
AGTCCGCCCTGAGCAAAGACCCCAACGAGAAGCGCGATCACATGGTCCTGCTGGAGTTCGTGACCGCCGC
CGGGATCACTCTCGGCATGGACGAGCTGTACAAGTAAGGATCCACTAGTTCTAGAGCGGCCGCTAACTGA
CACGCTCCGGGTATCATCTTCTCCGGGAGCCTCCTCGGGATAACCTTAAGAAAACCACTTCATTGCAATG
CAAAAGTTGAGAAGAGGACTTGGGTGATGTGGAGAGAGAAAGTTCCCGAGGCCGAGGGCCTTGGTAAGCC
TGTGTGGATGACTGGGATACTTGGATTGAACTTTATCCGTGTTGCCTCTTGCAACGCGTCAGTAGCATCT
CAGCGGCGTGTGCGGTTTGGAAATGGATGGACAAGAGAGTGACTGGCCACAGAAGACGGGCTTTGTGTTT
CCAGGGCATGGGTGAGAGTCCCACACGCGCCAACTTGTACTGCAGACAACTCCAGCATTGTAATTATGTA
AATAACTCTTAACCGAGGATGGGTTTAGATCTGTGTTAACTCTCCTCTCCGGACCTCTGAAGAGACCACT
CAGTCCACCCGTGTGCTTCCTTCCTTCTTGGAATCCGGTACCAGCTGCTGTTGAATTTTCTCATGAAGTA
CATGCAAAACCACTTTGAACTTTGGAAGGTACTGGAACCGTCGTGTTTTACTGTCTTGTAAGTGTTAAAG
AGGCAAAAAGATAAAAACTAACCAACCGTGAGTAGTAGGTTTGGGTCTTTTAGGGCACCCAAGAATTCCT
CTGTATCTTGTAATCTGTACTTATAACACTACTACTGTTTAACAAGAATGCTAAATATGTAATCCGTAAC
ATGATTTCTTTACAGAGAAAGCACAATTAAAACAAAACCCTTACTAAGAAGGTGACAAGTTTGGCAGTTT
TTGACATTTATATTAAGTAACACGTTTCTCAATAAAGTATAATAGGTTTAGCGGATTAAAGTTAGCAAAC
ACTAGAGAGCAGAGTGTAAGTAGTTATCCAGAAAGTCAAACCTTTTTGTTTTGTTCTAAGCAGTCTCCCT
AATCCAAGGCACTAGGAACAGTTAATGACCTCTGAAGTACTGGGATAAGCAAAGCAGAAACCCGGTGGGT
GTCCTAAGTGTTCTCAGTAGAAAGGCGTGCGGCCGCCACCGCGGTGGAGCTCCAATTCGCCCTATAGTGA
GTCGTATTACGCGCGCTCACTGGCCGTCGTTTTACAACGTCGTGACTGGGAAAACCCTGGCGTTACCCAA
CTTAATCGCCTTGCAGCACATCCCCCTTTCGCCAGCTGGCGTAATAGCGAAGAGGCCCGCACCGATCGCC
CTTCCCAACAGTTGCGCAGCCTGAATGGCGAATGGG
[73 nt withheld, positions 7015-7087]
